Addgene plasmid #106979: pSI-Check2-hRluc-NFkB-firefly
Purpose: Luciferase reporter with internal control for NFkB signal.
Depositing lab: Qing Deng. Depositing organization: Purdue University. Publication: MicroRNA-223 Suppresses the Canonical NF-kappaB Pathway in Basal Keratinocytes to Dampen Neutrophilic Inflammation. Zhou W, Pal AS, Hsu AY, Gurol T, Zhu X, Wirbisky-Hershberger SE, Freeman JL, Kasinski AL, Deng Q. Cell Rep. 2018 Feb 13;22(7):1810-1823. doi: 10.1016/j.celrep.2018.01.058. PubMed 29444433.
Backbone
  Vector backbone: Psi-Check2
  Backbone manufacturer: Promega C8021
  Backbone size w/o insert (bp): 6273
  Total vector size (bp): 5651
  Modifications to backbone: HSV-TK promoter was deleted
  Vector type: Luciferase
Growth in bacteria
  Bacterial resistance: Ampicillin, 100 μg/mL
  Growth temperature: 37°C
  Growth strain: DH5alpha
  Copy number: High Copy
Gene/Insert
  Gene/Insert name: NFKB recognition sites
  Species: H. sapiens (human)
  Insert size (bp): 100
  Entrez Gene: NFKB1 (a.k.a. CVID12, EBP-1, KBF1, NF-kB, NF-kB1, NF-kappa-B1, NF-kappaB, NF-kappabeta, NFKB-p105, NFKB-p50, NFkappaB)
Terms and licenses: Academic/Nonprofit Terms; Industry Terms: Not Available to Industry
How to cite: pSI-Check2-hRluc-NFkB-firefly was a gift from Qing Deng (Addgene plasmid # 106979 ; http://n2t.net/addgene:106979 ; RRID:Addgene_106979)
