[The description below was written by a language model from this plasmid's Addgene catalogue record and pLannotate feature annotations shown in this document.]
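Description:
pSI-Check2-hRluc-NFkB-firefly is a dual-luciferase reporter plasmid for mammalian cell transfection, built on the Promega psiCHECK-2 backbone. It reports NF-κB pathway activity with a normalisation control carried on the same molecule. It is propagated in E. coli as a high-copy plasmid through a ColE1/pUC-type origin and selected with ampicillin via the β-lactamase gene (AmpR) and its native promoter. The sequenced construct is 5,651 bp, smaller than the parental vector because the HSV-TK promoter that normally drives firefly luciferase in psiCHECK-2 was deleted.

Two independent expression units are arranged in tandem. In the first, the SV40 enhancer/early promoter, followed by a chimeric β-globin/immunoglobulin intron, constitutively drives human codon-optimised Renilla luciferase (hRluc), which ends at a synthetic poly(A) signal. A T7 promoter sits just upstream of the coding sequence. In the second unit, an insert of about 100 bp containing NF-κB recognition sites replaces the TK promoter. It lies upstream of a minimal TATA-box promoter (minP) with low basal activity, which drives firefly luciferase (luc+) followed by an SV40 polyadenylation region. The two short features annotated as HIV-1 3' LTR fragments lie immediately before minP. They most likely correspond to the κB binding motifs, which resemble those in the HIV LTR, and do not indicate any lentiviral function.

Firefly signal therefore rises with NF-κB transcriptional activity, while the constitutive Renilla signal corrects for transfection efficiency and cell number. The associated work used the reporter to study microRNA regulation of canonical NF-κB signalling in inflammation.
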