Features (pLannotate 1.2.2; 15 found; start..end, strand, type, name):
     62..419     +  promoter       SV40 promoter: SV40 enhancer and early promoter
    489..621     +  intron         chimeric intron: chimera between introns from human β-globin and immunoglobulin heavy chain genes
    666..684     +  promoter       T7 promoter: promoter for bacteriophage T7 RNA polymerase
    694..1629    +  CDS            hRluc: Renilla luciferase human codon-optimized
   1688..1736    +  polyA_signal   poly(A) signal: synthetic polyadenylation signal
   1743..1760    +  polyA_signal   SV40 poly(A) signal (fragment): SV40 polyadenylation signal
   1784..1807    +  LTR            3' LTR (fragment): 3' long terminal repeat (LTR) from HIV-1
   1812..1835    +  LTR            3' LTR (fragment): 3' long terminal repeat (LTR) from HIV-1
   1846..1877    +  promoter       minP: minimal TATA-box promoter with low basal activity
   1910..3562    +  CDS            luciferase: firefly luciferase; luc+; enhanced luc+ version of the luciferase gene AAS38485.1 42718124.0
   3606..3727    -  polyA_signal   SV40 poly(A) signal: SV40 polyadenylation signal
   3750..3818    -  CDS            large T antigen (fragment): large T antigen from SV40 (simian virus 40)
   3860..3964    +  promoter       AmpR promoter: bla
   3965..4825    +  CDS            AmpR: β-lactamase; bla; confers resistance to ampicillin, carbenicillin, and related antibiotics
   4996..5584    +  rep_origin     ori: high-copy-number ColE1/pMB1/pBR322/pUC origin of replication
>Addgene plasmid #106979 | pSI-Check2-hRluc-NFkB-firefly | addgene full sequence | sequence record 212838 | Addgene NGS Result
AGATCTGCGCAGCACCATGGCCTGAAATAACCTCTGAAAGAGGAACTTGGTTAGGTACCTTCTGAGGCGG
AAAGAACCAGCTGTGGAATGTGTGTCAGTTAGGGTGTGGAAAGTCCCCAGGCTCCCCAGCAGGCAGAAGT
ATGCAAAGCATGCATCTCAATTAGTCAGCAACCAGGTGTGGAAAGTCCCCAGGCTCCCCAGCAGGCAGAA
GTATGCAAAGCATGCATCTCAATTAGTCAGCAACCATAGTCCCGCCCCTAACTCCGCCCATCCCGCCCCT
AACTCCGCCCAGTTCCGCCCATTCTCCGCCCCATGGCTGACTAATTTTTTTTATTTATGCAGAGGCCGAG
GCCGCCTCGGCCTCTGAGCTATTCCAGAAGTAGTGAGGAGGCTTTTTTGGAGGCCTAGGCTTTTGCAAAA
AGCTTGATTCTTCTGACACAACAGTCTCGAACTTAAGCTGCAGAAGTTGGTCGTGAGGCACTGGGCAGGT
AAGTATCAAGGTTACAAGACAGGTTTAAGGAGACCAATAGAAACTGGGCTTGTCGAGACAGAGAAGACTC
TTGCGTTTCTGATAGGCACCTATTGGTCTTACTGACATCCACTTTGCCTTTCTCTCCACAGGTGTCCACT
CCCAGTTCAATTACAGCTCTTAAGGCTAGAGTACTTAATACGACTCACTATAGGCTAGCCACCATGGCTT
CCAAGGTGTACGACCCCGAGCAACGCAAACGCATGATCACTGGGCCTCAGTGGTGGGCTCGCTGCAAGCA
AATGAACGTGCTGGACTCCTTCATCAACTACTATGATTCCGAGAAGCACGCCGAGAACGCCGTGATTTTT
CTGCATGGTAACGCTGCCTCCAGCTACCTGTGGAGGCACGTCGTGCCTCACATCGAGCCCGTGGCTAGAT
GCATCATCCCTGATCTGATCGGAATGGGTAAGTCCGGCAAGAGCGGGAATGGCTCATATCGCCTCCTGGA
TCACTACAAGTACCTCACCGCTTGGTTCGAGCTGCTGAACCTTCCAAAGAAAATCATCTTTGTGGGCCAC
GACTGGGGGGCTTGTCTGGCCTTTCACTACTCCTACGAGCACCAAGACAAGATCAAGGCCATCGTCCATG
CTGAGAGTGTCGTGGACGTGATCGAGTCCTGGGACGAGTGGCCTGACATCGAGGAGGATATCGCCCTGAT
CAAGAGCGAAGAGGGCGAGAAAATGGTGCTTGAGAATAACTTCTTCGTCGAGACCATGCTCCCAAGCAAG
ATCATGCGGAAACTGGAGCCTGAGGAGTTCGCTGCCTACCTGGAGCCATTCAAGGAGAAGGGCGAGGTTA
GACGGCCTACCCTCTCCTGGCCTCGCGAGATCCCTCTCGTTAAGGGAGGCAAGCCCGACGTCGTCCAGAT
TGTCCGCAACTACAACGCCTACCTTCGGGCCAGCGACGATCTGCCTAAGATGTTCATCGAGTCCGACCCT
GGGTTCTTTTCCAACGCTATTGTCGAGGGAGCTAAGAAGTTCCCTAACACCGAGTTCGTGAAGGTGAAGG
GCCTCCACTTCAGCCAGGAGGACGCTCCAGATGAAATGGGTAAGTACATCAAGAGCTTCGTGGAGCGCGT
GCTGAAGAACGAGCAGTAATTCTAGGCGATCGCTCGAGCCCGGGAATTCGTTTAAACCTAGAGCGGCCGC
TGGCCGCAATAAAATATCTTTATTTTCATTACATCTGTGTGTTGGTTTTTTGTGTGAGGATCTCTTATCA
TGTCTGGATCCAAGCTAGGGGACTTTCCGCTTGGGGACTTTCCGCTGGGGACTTTCCGCTGGGGACTTTC
CGCTGGGGACTTTCCGCGGAGACTCTAGAGGGTATATAATGGAAGCTCGAATTCCAGCTTGGCATTCCGG
TACTGTTGGTAAAGCCACCATGGCCGATGCTAAGAACATTAAGAAGGGCCCTGCTCCCTTCTACCCTCTG
GAGGATGGCACCGCTGGCGAGCAGCTGCACAAGGCCATGAAGAGGTATGCCCTGGTGCCTGGCACCATTG
CCTTCACCGATGCCCACATTGAGGTGGACATCACCTATGCCGAGTACTTCGAGATGTCTGTGCGCCTGGC
CGAGGCCATGAAGAGGTACGGCCTGAACACCAACCACCGCATCGTGGTGTGCTCTGAGAACTCTCTGCAG
TTCTTCATGCCAGTGCTGGGCGCCCTGTTCATCGGAGTGGCCGTGGCCCCTGCTAACGACATTTACAACG
AGCGCGAGCTGCTGAACAGCATGGGCATTTCTCAGCCTACCGTGGTGTTCGTGTCTAAGAAGGGCCTGCA
GAAGATCCTGAACGTGCAGAAGAAGCTGCCTATCATCCAGAAGATCATCATCATGGACTCTAAGACCGAC
TACCAGGGCTTCCAGAGCATGTACACATTCGTGACATCTCATCTGCCTCCTGGCTTCAACGAGTACGACT
TCGTGCCAGAGTCTTTCGACAGGGACAAAACCATTGCCCTGATCATGAACAGCTCTGGGTCTACCGGCCT
GCCTAAGGGCGTGGCCCTGCCTCATCGCACCGCCTGTGTGCGCTTCTCTCACGCCCGCGACCCTATTTTC
GGCAACCAGATCATCCCCGACACCGCTATTCTGAGCGTGGTGCCATTCCACCACGGCTTCGGCATGTTCA
CCACCCTGGGCTACCTGATTTGCGGCTTTCGGGTGGTGCTGATGTACCGCTTCGAGGAGGAGCTGTTCCT
GCGCAGCCTGCAAGACTACAAAATTCAGTCTGCCCTGCTGGTGCCAACCCTGTTCAGCTTCTTCGCTAAG
AGCACCCTGATCGACAAGTACGACCTGTCTAACCTGCACGAGATTGCCTCTGGCGGCGCCCCACTGTCTA
AGGAGGTGGGCGAAGCCGTGGCCAAGCGCTTTCATCTGCCAGGCATCCGCCAGGGCTACGGCCTGACCGA
GACAACCAGCGCCATTCTGATTACCCCAGAGGGCGACGACAAGCCTGGCGCCGTGGGCAAGGTGGTGCCA
TTCTTCGAGGCCAAGGTGGTGGACCTGGACACCGGCAAGACCCTGGGAGTGAACCAGCGCGGCGAGCTGT
GTGTGCGCGGCCCTATGATTATGTCCGGCTACGTGAATAACCCTGAGGCCACAAACGCCCTGATCGACAA
GGACGGCTGGCTGCACTCTGGCGACATTGCCTACTGGGACGAGGACGAGCACTTCTTCATCGTGGACCGC
CTGAAGTCTCTGATCAAGTACAAGGGCTACCAGGTGGCCCCAGCCGAGCTGGAGTCTATCCTGCTGCAGC
ACCCTAACATTTTCGACGCCGGAGTGGCCGGCCTGCCCGACGACGATGCCGGCGAGCTGCCTGCCGCCGT
CGTCGTGCTGGAACACGGCAAGACCATGACCGAGAAGGAGATCGTGGACTATGTGGCCAGCCAGGTGACA
ACCGCCAAGAAGCTGCGCGGCGGAGTGGTGTTCGTGGACGAGGTGCCCAAGGGCCTGACCGGCAAGCTGG
ACGCCCGCAAGATCCGCGAGATCCTGATCAAGGCTAAGAAAGGCGGCAAGATCGCCGTGTAATAATTCTA
GAGTCGGGGCGGCCGGCCGCTTCGAGCAGACATGATAAGATACATTGATGAGTTTGGACAAACCACAACT
AGAATGCAGTGAAAAAAATGCTTTATTTGTGAAATTTGTGATGCTATTGCTTTATTTGTAACCATTATAA
GCTGCAATAAACAAGTTAACAACAACAATTGCATTCATTTTATGTTTCAGGTTCAGGGGGAGGTGTGGGA
GGTTTTTTAAAGCAAGTAAAACCTCTACAAATGTGGTAAAATCGATAAGGATCCAGGTGGCACTTTTCGG
GGAAATGTGCGCGGAACCCCTATTTGTTTATTTTTCTAAATACATTCAAATATGTATCCGCTCATGAGAC
AATAACCCTGATAAATGCTTCAATAATATTGAAAAAGGAAGAGTATGAGTATTCAACATTTCCGTGTCGC
CCTTATTCCCTTTTTTGCGGCATTTTGCCTTCCTGTTTTTGCTCACCCAGAAACGCTGGTGAAAGTAAAA
GATGCTGAAGATCAGTTGGGTGCACGAGTGGGTTACATCGAACTGGATCTCAACAGCGGTAAGATCCTTG
AGAGTTTTCGCCCCGAAGAACGTTTTCCAATGATGAGCACTTTTAAAGTTCTGCTATGTGGCGCGGTATT
ATCCCGTATTGACGCCGGGCAAGAGCAACTCGGTCGCCGCATACACTATTCTCAGAATGACTTGGTTGAG
TACTCACCAGTCACAGAAAAGCATCTTACGGATGGCATGACAGTAAGAGAATTATGCAGTGCTGCCATAA
CCATGAGTGATAACACTGCGGCCAACTTACTTCTGACAACGATCGGAGGACCGAAGGAGCTAACCGCTTT
TTTGCACAACATGGGGGATCATGTAACTCGCCTTGATCGTTGGGAACCGGAGCTGAATGAAGCCATACCA
AACGACGAGCGTGACACCACGATGCCTGTAGCAATGGCAACAACGTTGCGCAAACTATTAACTGGCGAAC
TACTTACTCTAGCTTCCCGGCAACAATTAATAGACTGGATGGAGGCGGATAAAGTTGCAGGACCACTTCT
GCGCTCGGCCCTTCCGGCTGGCTGGTTTATTGCTGATAAATCTGGAGCCGGTGAGCGTGGGTCTCGCGGT
ATCATTGCAGCACTGGGGCCAGATGGTAAGCCCTCCCGTATCGTAGTTATCTACACGACGGGGAGTCAGG
CAACTATGGATGAACGAAATAGACAGATCGCTGAGATAGGTGCCTCACTGATTAAGCATTGGTAACTGTC
AGACCAAGTTTACTCATATATACTTTAGATTGATTTAAAACTTCATTTTTAATTTAAAAGGATCTAGGTG
AAGATCCTTTTTGATAATCTCATGACCAAAATCCCTTAACGTGAGTTTTCGTTCCACTGAGCGTCAGACC
CCGTAGAAAAGATCAAAGGATCTTCTTGAGATCCTTTTTTTCTGCGCGTAATCTGCTGCTTGCAAACAAA
AAAACCACCGCTACCAGCGGTGGTTTGTTTGCCGGATCAAGAGCTACCAACTCTTTTTCCGAAGGTAACT
GGCTTCAGCAGAGCGCAGATACCAAATACTGTTCTTCTAGTGTAGCCGTAGTTAGGCCACCACTTCAAGA
ACTCTGTAGCACCGCCTACATACCTCGCTCTGCTAATCCTGTTACCAGTGGCTGCTGCCAGTGGCGATAA
GTCGTGTCTTACCGGGTTGGACTCAAGACGATAGTTACCGGATAAGGCGCAGCGGTCGGGCTGAACGGGG
GGTTCGTGCACACAGCCCAGCTTGGAGCGAACGACCTACACCGAACTGAGATACCTACAGCGTGAGCTAT
GAGAAAGCGCCACGCTTCCCGAAGGGAGAAAGGCGGACAGGTATCCGGTAAGCGGCAGGGTCGGAACAGG
AGAGCGCACGAGGGAGCTTCCAGGGGGAAACGCCTGGTATCTTTATAGTCCTGTCGGGTTTCGCCACCTC
TGACTTGAGCGTCGATTTTTGTGATGCTCGTCAGGGGGGCGGAGCCTATGGAAAAACGCCAGCAACGCGG
CCTTTTTACGGTTCCTGGCCTTTTGCTGGCCTTTTGCTCACATGGCTCGAC
